>Addgene plasmid #127710 | pEMY07AB-PRO | addgene full sequence | sequence record 254847 | Addgene NGS Result
ATCCCTTAACGTGAGTTTTCGTTCCACTGAGCGTCAGACCCCGTAGAAAAGATCAAAGGATCTTCTTGAG
ATCCTTTTTTTCTGCGCGTAATCTGCTGCTTGCAAACAAAAAAACCACCGCTACCAGCGGTGGTTTGTTT
GCCGGATCAAGAGCTACCAACTCTTTTTCCGAAGGTAACTGGCTTCAGCAGAGCGCAGATACCAAATACT
GTTCTTCTAGTGTAGCCGTAGTTAGGCCACCACTTCAAGAACTCTGTAGCACCGCCTACATACCTCGCTC
TGCTAATCCTGTTACCAGTGGCTGCTGCCAGTGGCGATAAGTCGTGTCTTACCGGGTTGGGCTCAAGACG
ATAGTTACCGGATAAGGCGCAGCGGTCGGGCTGAACGGGGGGTTCGTGCACACAGCCCAGCTTGGAGCGA
ACGACCTACACCGAACTGAGATACCTACAGCGTGAGCTATGAGAAAGCGCCACGCTTCCCGAAGGGAGAA
AGGCGGACAGGTATCCGGTAAGCGGCAGGGTCGGAACAGGAGAGCGCACGAGGGAGCTTCCAGGGGGAAA
CGCCTGGTATCTTTATAGTCCTGTCGGGTTTCGCCACCTCTGACTTGAGCGTCGATTTTTGTGATGCTCG
TCAGGGGGGCGGAGCCTATGGAAAAACGCCAGCAACGCGGCCTTTTTACGGTTCCTGGCCTTTTGCTGGC
CTTTTGCTCACATGTTCTTTCCTGCGTTATCCCCTGATTCTGTGGATAACCGTATTACCGCCTTTGAGTG
AGCTGATACCGCTCGGTCTCTCATTAGGTCTTCCCCGCGCGTTGGCCGATTCATTAATGCAGCTGGCACG
ACAGGTTTCCCTACTGGAAAGCGGGCAGTGAGCGCAACGCAATTAATGTGAGTTAGCTCACTCATTAGGC
ACCCCAGGCTTTACACTTTATGCTTCCGGCTCGTATGTTGTGTGGAATTGTGAGCGGATAACAATTTCAC
ACAGGAAACAGCTATGACCATGATTACGCCAAGCTTGCATGCCTGCAGGTCGATTCTAGAGGATCCCCGG
GTACCGAGCTCGAATTCACTGGCCGTCGTTTTACAACGTCGTGACTGGGAAAACCCTGGCGTTACCCAAC
TTAATCGCCTTGCAGCACATCCCCCTTTCGCCAGCTGGCGTAATAGCGAAGAGGCCCGCACCGATCGCCC
TTCCCAACAGTTGCGCAGCCTGAATGGCGAATGGCGCCTGATGCGGTATTTTCTCCTTACGCATCTGTGC
GGTATTTCACACCGCATATGGTGCAGAAGACCTGCACTGAGACCCAGTACAATCTGCTCTGATGCCGCAT
AGTTAAGCCAGCCCCGACACCCGCCAACACCCGCTGACGCGCCCTGACGGGCTTGTCTGCTCCCGGCATC
CGCTTACAGACAAGCTGTGACCGTCTCCGGGAGCTGCATGTGTCAGAGGTTTTCACCGTCATCACCGAAA
CGCGCGAGACGAAAGGGCCTCGTGATACGCCTATTTTTATAGGTTAATGTCATGATAATAATGGTTTCTT
AGACGTCAGGTGGCACTTTTCGGGGAAATGTGCGCGGAACCCCTATTTGTTTATTTTTCTAAATACATTC
AAATATGTATCCGCTCATGAGACAATAACCCTGATAAATGCTTCAATAATATTGAAAAAGGAAGAGTATG
AGTATTCAACATTTCCGTGTCGCCCTTATTCCCTTTTTTGCGGCATTTTGCCTTCCTGTTTTTGCTCACC
CAGAAACGCTGGTGAAAGTAAAAGATGCTGAAGATCAGTTGGGTGCACGAGTGGGTTACATCGAACTGGA
TCTCAACAGCGGTAAGATCCTTGAGAGTTTTCGCCCCGAAGAACGTTTTCCAATGATGAGCACTTTTAAA
GTTCTGCTATGTGGCGCGGTATTATCCCGTATTGACGCCGGGCAAGAGCAACTCGGTCGCCGCATACACT
ATTCTCAGAATGACTTGGTTGAGTACTCACCAGTCACAGAAAAGCATCTTACGGATGGCATGACAGTAAG
AGAATTATGCAGTGCTGCCATAACCATGAGTGATAACACTGCGGCCAACTTACTTCTGACAACGATCGGA
GGACCGAAGGAGCTAACCGCTTTTTTGCACAACATGGGGGATCATGTAACTCGCCTTGATCGTTGGGAAC
CGGAGCTGAATGAAGCCATACCAAACGACGAGCGTGACACCACGATGCCTGTAGCAATGGCAACAACGTT
GCGCAAACTATTAACTGGCGAACTACTTACTCTAGCTTCCCGGCAACAATTAATAGACTGGATGGAGGCG
GATAAAGTTGCAGGACCACTTCTGCGCTCGGCCCTTCCGGCTGGCTGGTTTATTGCTGATAAATCTGGAG
CCGGTGAGCGTGGCTCTCGCGGTATCATTGCAGCACTGGGGCCAGATGGTAAGCCCTCCCGTATCGTAGT
TATCTACACGACGGGGAGCCAGGCAACTATGGATGAACGAAATAGACAGATCGCTGAGATAGGTGCCTCA
CTGATTAAGCATTGGTAACTGTCAGACCAAGTTTACTCATATATACTTTAGATTGATTTAAAACTTCATT
TTTAATTTAAAAGGATCTAGGTGAAGATCCTTTTTGATAATCTCATGACCAAA
Features (pLannotate 1.2.2; 11 found; start..end, strand, type, name):
     66..654     +  rep_origin     ori: high-copy-number ColE1/pMB1/pBR322/pUC origin of replication
    802..871     +  CDS            lacI (fragment): lac repressor; lacI; The lac repressor binds to the lac operator to inhibit transcription in E. coli. This inhibition can be relieved by adding lactose or isopropyl-β-D-thiogalactopyranoside (IPTG).
    884..905     +  protein_bind   CAP binding site: CAP binding activates transcription in the presence of cAMP. E. coli catabolite activator protein
    920..950     +  promoter       lac promoter: promoter for the E. coli lac operon
    958..974     +  protein_bind   lac operator: The lac repressor binds to the lac operator to inhibit transcription in E. coli. This inhibition can be relieved by adding lactose or isopropyl-β-D-thiogalactopyranoside (IPTG). lac repressor encoded by lacI
   1011..1067    -  misc_feature   MCS: pUC18/19 multiple cloning site
   1064..1221    +  CDS            lacZα (fragment): LacZα fragment of β-galactosidase; lacZ fragment
   1227..1285    -  misc_feature   bom (fragment): basis of mobility region from pBR322
   1443..1478    -  CDS            rop (fragment): Rop protein, which maintains plasmids at low copy number; rop
   1573..1677    +  promoter       AmpR promoter: bla
   1678..2538    +  CDS            AmpR: β-lactamase; bla; confers resistance to ampicillin, carbenicillin, and related antibiotics
