[The description below was written by a language model from this plasmid's Addgene catalogue record and pLannotate feature annotations shown in this document.]
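Description:
pEMY07AB-PRO is a small (about 2.6 kb) empty Level 0 destination vector built on the pEMY07 backbone for hierarchical, Type IIS restriction-based assembly of genetic parts. It is designed to receive a single promoter part. The plasmid is maintained in E. coli through a high-copy ColE1/pUC-type origin of replication and is selected with ampicillin via a β-lactamase (AmpR) gene driven by its own bla promoter. The annotation also picks up short fragments of lacI, bom and rop; these appear to be non-functional remnants of the parental cloning vector sequences, not working elements.

The cloning site consists of a lacZα dropout cassette flanked by BpiI recognition sites. The cassette carries the CAP binding site, lac promoter and lac operator upstream of a pUC18/19-type multiple cloning site and a lacZα fragment, so the uncut vector can give α-complementation and blue colonies on indicator plates. Digestion with BpiI, which cuts outside its recognition sequence, releases this cassette. It leaves two defined four-base overhangs, termed the A and B scars, into which a promoter fragment with matching ends is ligated. Successful replacement of lacZα yields white colonies, allowing blue/white screening. The fixed A–B junctions assign the cloned part to the promoter position, so it can be combined in order with other standardised parts in later assembly levels.

The associated publication concerns algorithm-guided design of large yeast strain libraries for itaconic acid production, which suggests the stored promoters are meant for yeast expression constructs. The vector itself contains no yeast origin or marker in the annotated features.
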