Addgene plasmid #127710: pEMY07AB-PRO
Purpose: (Empty Backbone) Level 0 destination vector for a promoter with A - B scars. Clone in with BpiI
Depositing lab: Christopher Voigt. Depositing organization: Massachusetts Institute of Technology. Publication: Iterative algorithm-guided design of massive strain libraries, applied to itaconic acid production in yeast. Young EM, Zhao Z, Gielesen BEM, Wu L, Benjamin Gordon D, Roubos JA, Voigt CA. Metab Eng. 2018 Jul;48:33-43. doi: 10.1016/j.ymben.2018.05.002. Epub 2018 May 9. PubMed 29753070.
Backbone
  Vector backbone: pEMY07
  Vector type: Synthetic Biology
Growth in bacteria
  Bacterial resistance: Ampicillin, 100 μg/mL
  Growth temperature: 37°C
  Growth strain: DH5alpha
  Copy number: High Copy
Gene/Insert
  Cloning method: Restriction Enzyme
  Sequencing primers: 5′ CAGACAAGCCCGTCAGG; 3′ GTTATCCCCTGATTCTGTGG
Terms and licenses: Academic/Nonprofit Terms; Industry Terms: Not Available to Industry
Depositor comments: LacZ inside of BpiI sites for blue/white screening of clones. A scar is GTGC and B scar is AATG.
How to cite: pEMY07AB-PRO was a gift from Christopher Voigt (Addgene plasmid # 127710 ; http://n2t.net/addgene:127710 ; RRID:Addgene_127710)
